>Addgene plasmid #31676 | pGEX-BAIAP2 S366A | addgene partial sequence | sequence record 43620 | pGEX-5 5'-GGGCTGGCAAGCCACGTTTGGTG-3'
ATGGATCTGGTTCGCGTGGATCCCCGAATTCGTCTCTGTCTCGCTCAGAGGAGATGCACCGGCTCACGGA
AAATGTCTATAAGACCATCATGGAGCAGTTCAACCCTAGCCTCCGGAACTTCATCGCCATGGGGAAGAAT
TACGAGAAGGCACTGGCAGGTGTGACGTATGCAGCCAAAGGCTACTTTGACGCCCTGGTGAAGATGGGGG
AGCTGGCCAGCGAGAGCCAGGGCTCCAAAGAACTCGGAGACGTTCTCTTCCAGATGGCTGAAGTCCACAG
GCAGATCCAGAATCAGCTGGAAGAAATGCTGAAGTCTTTTCACAACGAGCTGCTTACGCAGCTGGAGCAG
AAGGTGGAGCTGGACTCCAGGTATCTGAGTGCTGCGCTGAAGAAATACCAGACTGAGCAAAGGAGCAAAG
GCGACGCCCTGGACAAGTGTCAGGCTGAGCTGAAGAAGCTTCGGAAGAAGAGCCAGGGCAGCAAGAATCC
TCAGAAGTACTCGGACAAGGAGCTGCAGTACATCGACGCCATCAGCAACAAGCAGGGCGAGCTGGAGAAT
TACGTGTCCGACGGCTACAAGACCGCACTGACAGAGGAGCGCAGGCGCTTCTGCTTCCTGGTGGAGAAGC
AGTGCGCCGTGGCCAAGAACTCCGCGGCCTACCACTCCAAGGGCAAGGAGCTGCTGGCGCAGAAGCTGCC
GCTGTGGCAACAGGCCTGTGCCGACCCCAGCAAGATCCCGGAGCGCGCGGTGCAGCTCATGCAGCAGGTG
GCCAGCAACGGCGCCACCCTCCCCAGCGCCCTGTCGGCCTCCAAGTCCAACCTGGTCATTT
