>Addgene plasmid #31676 | pGEX-BAIAP2 S366A | addgene partial sequence | sequence record 43621 | hBAIAP2-F (5' AGAGCACACCCATCATGAAC 3')
GAGATCGCCCGTGGGCTGACCGCAAGGCTGCCCAGCCCAAATCCCTGTCTCCTCCGCAGTCTCAGAGCAA
GCTCAGCGACTCCTACTCCAACACACTCCCCGTGCGCAAGAGCGTGACCCCAAAAAACAGCTATGCCACC
ACCGAGAACAAGACTCTGCCTCGCTCGAGCGCCATGGCAGCCGGCCTGGAGCGCAATGGCCGTATGCGGG
TGAAGGCCATCTTCTCCCACGCTGCTGGGGACAACAGCACCCTCCTGAGCTTCAAGGAGGGTGACCTCAT
TACCCTGCTGGTGCCTGAGGCCCGCGATGGCTGGCACTACGGAGAGAGTGAGAAGACCAAGATGCGGGGC
TGGTTTCCCTTCTCCTACACCCGGGTCTTGGACAGCGATGGCAGTGACAGGCTGCACATGAGCCTGCAGC
AAGGGAAGAGCAGCAGCACGGGCAACCTCCTGGACAAGGACGACCTGGCCATCCCACCCCCCGATTACGG
CGCCGCCTCCCGGGCCTTCCCCGCCCAGACGGCCAGCGGCTTCAAGCAGAGGCCCTACAGTGTGGCCGTG
CCCGCCTTCTCCCAGGGCCTGGATGACTATGGAGCGCGGTCCATGAGCAGGTAATCTAGAGCGGCCGCAT
CGTGACTGACTGACGATCTGCCTCGCGCGTTTCGGTGATGACGGTGAAAACCTCTGACACATGCAGCTCC
CGGAGACGGTCACAGCTTGTCTGTAAGCGGATGCCGGGAGCAGACAAGCCCGTCAGGGCGCGTCAGCGGG
TGTTGGCGGGTGTCGGGGCGCAGCCATGACCCAGTCACGTAGCGATAGCGGAGTGTATAATTCTTGAAGA
CGAAAGGGCCTCGTGATACTCCTA
