[The description below was written by a language model from this plasmid's Addgene catalogue record.]
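Description:
pGEX-BAIAP2 S366A is a bacterial expression plasmid built on the pGEX-4T3 backbone (about 4.9 kb without insert) for producing a glutathione S-transferase fusion of human BAIAP2 (BAI1-associated protein 2, also known as IRSp53) in E. coli. It is selected with ampicillin and is recorded as low copy. No feature table is provided, so the promoter and origin are not explicitly stated. pGEX-series vectors generally drive expression from an IPTG-inducible tac promoter under lacI control, and the 4T subfamily places a thrombin cleavage site between GST and the cloned protein.

The insert is an approximately 1.55 kb human BAIAP2 coding sequence, derived in part from an ORFeome collection clone and placed between EcoRI and XbaI sites, both of which are retained. It sits downstream of, and fused to, the backbone-encoded N-terminal GST tag. The tag allows affinity purification of the recombinant protein on glutathione resin. The defining feature is a point mutation changing serine 366 to alanine, which removes a hydroxyl-bearing residue and so prevents phosphorylation at that position.

The associated publication describes a chemical genetic screen for substrates of AMPKα2. In that context, this construct most plausibly serves as a non-phosphorylatable control, with the purified GST-BAIAP2 S366A compared against the wild-type fusion in in vitro kinase assays to test whether Ser366 is the targeted site. The record itself does not spell out this use.
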