Addgene plasmid #31676: pGEX-BAIAP2 S366A
Depositing lab: Anne Brunet. Depositing organization: Stanford University. Publication: Chemical Genetic Screen for AMPKalpha2 Substrates Uncovers a Network of Proteins Involved in Mitosis. Banko MR, Allen JJ, Schaffer BE, Wilker EW, Tsou P, White JL, Villen J, Wang B, Kim SR, Sakamoto K, Gygi SP, Cantley LC, Yaffe MB, Shokat KM, Brunet A. Mol Cell. 2011 Dec 23;44(6):878-92. Epub 2011 Dec 1. 10.1016/j.molcel.2011.11.005 PubMed 22137581.
Backbone
  Vector backbone: pGEX-4T3
  Backbone size w/o insert (bp): 4900
  Vector type: Bacterial Expression
Growth in bacteria
  Bacterial resistance: Ampicillin, 100 μg/mL
  Growth temperature: 37°C
  Growth strain: DH5alpha
  Copy number: Low Copy
Gene/Insert
  Gene/Insert name: BAI1-associated protein 2 S366A (alt names: GST-BAIAP2 S366A; BAIAP2)
  Species: H. sapiens (human)
  Insert size (bp): 1550
  Mutation: changed Serine 366 to Alanine
  Entrez Gene: BAIAP2 (a.k.a. BAP2, FLAF3, IRSP53, WAML)
  Tag / fusion protein: GST (N terminal on backbone)
  Cloning method: Restriction Enzyme; 5′ cloning site EcoRI (not destroyed); 3′ cloning site XbaI (not destroyed)
  Sequencing primers: 5′ pGEX F; 3′ pGEX R
Resource information
  A portion of this plasmid was derived from a plasmid made by: Open Biosystems Human Orfeome Collection
Terms and licenses: Academic/Nonprofit Terms; Industry Terms: Not Available to Industry
How to cite: pGEX-BAIAP2 S366A was a gift from Anne Brunet (Addgene plasmid # 31676 ; http://n2t.net/addgene:31676 ; RRID:Addgene_31676)
